Addgene plasmid #212085: 5'-3xFLAG Sap30bp+exon_siResist minimal CMV pCDNA5
Purpose: LR vector for integration of Sap30bp+exon(48nt)_siResist into N2a FRT rtTA3 expression cells
Depositing lab: Benjamin Blencowe. Depositing organization: University of Toronto. Publication: Systematic analysis of alternative exon-dependent interactome remodeling reveals multitasking functions of gene regulatory factors. Roth JF, Braunschweig U, Wu M, Li JD, Lin ZY, Larsen B, Weatheritt RJ, Gingras AC, Blencowe BJ. Mol Cell. 2023 Dec 7;83(23):4222-4238.e10. doi: 10.1016/j.molcel.2023.10.034. PubMed 38065061.
Backbone
  Vector backbone: 5'-3xFLAG minimal CMV pCDNA5
  Vector type: Mammalian Expression
Growth in bacteria
  Bacterial resistance: Ampicillin, 100 μg/mL
  Growth temperature: 37°C
  Growth strain: DH5alpha
  Copy number: High Copy
Gene/Insert
  Gene/Insert name: Sap30bp+exon(48nt)_siResist (alt name: NP_065229.2)
  Species: M. musculus (mouse)
  Mutation: TCTAACCATCTGCAGGACA
  Entrez Gene: Sap30bp (a.k.a. Hcngp, 2700016D05Rik)
  Cloning method: Gateway Cloning
Terms and licenses: Academic/Nonprofit Terms; Industry Terms: Not Available to Industry
How to cite: 5'-3xFLAG Sap30bp+exon_siResist minimal CMV pCDNA5 was a gift from Benjamin Blencowe (Addgene plasmid # 212085 ; http://n2t.net/addgene:212085 ; RRID:Addgene_212085)
