[The description below was written by a language model from this plasmid's Addgene catalogue record and pLannotate feature annotations shown in this document.]
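Description:
5'-3xFLAG Sap30bp+exon_siResist minimal CMV pCDNA5 is a mammalian expression plasmid built on a pcDNA5-type Flp-In backbone, made by Gateway LR recombination and intended for site-specific integration into N2a FRT cells that express the rtTA3 transactivator. In bacteria it is maintained as a high-copy plasmid through a ColE1/pUC origin and selected with ampicillin via the β-lactamase gene. The annotation also picks up lac promoter/operator remnants, a partial f1 origin and a short ble fragment, which appear to be backbone leftovers.

The expression cassette is driven by a tetracycline-responsive promoter, annotated as repeated tet operator fragments followed by a minimal CMV-type core, so transcription should depend on rtTA3 and a tetracycline-class inducer. Downstream lie the N-terminal FLAG tag (the name indicates 3xFLAG, although only one FLAG unit is annotated), an attB1 site, the mouse Sap30bp coding sequence, attB2 and a bGH polyadenylation signal. The insert is the isoform that includes a 48-nucleotide alternative exon, and it carries a recorded mutation that makes the transcript resistant to an siRNA. This presumably allows the endogenous gene to be knocked down while the tagged version continues to be expressed.

After the cassette, an FRT site sits directly upstream of a hygromycin resistance gene with an SV40 polyadenylation signal. As in standard Flp-In designs, no complete promoter is annotated for this gene. FLP-mediated recombination into the genomic FRT locus is expected to place it behind a resident promoter, making correct integrants hygromycin resistant. The resulting isogenic, inducible lines suit comparisons of exon-included and exon-skipped isoforms, for example in FLAG-based interaction or rescue experiments.
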