Features (pLannotate 1.2.2; 24 found; start..end, strand, type, name):
    116..237     +  polyA_signal   SV40 poly(A) signal: SV40 polyadenylation signal
    310..326     -  protein_bind   lac operator: The lac repressor binds to the lac operator to inhibit transcription in E. coli. This inhibition can be relieved by adding lactose or isopropyl-β-D-thiogalactopyranoside (IPTG). lac repressor encoded by lacI
    334..364     -  promoter       lac promoter: promoter for the E. coli lac operon
    379..400     -  protein_bind   CAP binding site: CAP binding activates transcription in the presence of cAMP. E. coli catabolite activator protein
    413..505     -  CDS            lacI (fragment): lac repressor; lacI; The lac repressor binds to the lac operator to inhibit transcription in E. coli. This inhibition can be relieved by adding lactose or isopropyl-β-D-thiogalactopyranoside (IPTG).
    688..1276    -  rep_origin     ori: high-copy-number ColE1/pMB1/pBR322/pUC origin of replication
   1447..2307    -  CDS            AmpR: β-lactamase; bla; confers resistance to ampicillin, carbenicillin, and related antibiotics
   2308..2412    -  promoter       AmpR promoter: bla
   2471..2523    -  misc_feature   bom (fragment): basis of mobility region from pBR322
   2704..2724    +  promoter       tight TRE promoter (fragment): Tet-responsive promoter PTight, consisting of seven tet operator sequences followed by the minimal CMV promoter
   2741..2761    +  promoter       tight TRE promoter (fragment): Tet-responsive promoter PTight, consisting of seven tet operator sequences followed by the minimal CMV promoter
   2778..2798    +  promoter       tight TRE promoter (fragment): Tet-responsive promoter PTight, consisting of seven tet operator sequences followed by the minimal CMV promoter
   2815..2835    +  promoter       tight TRE promoter (fragment): Tet-responsive promoter PTight, consisting of seven tet operator sequences followed by the minimal CMV promoter
   2843..2888    +  promoter       TRE3GV promoter (fragment): 3rd-generation Tet-responsive promoter that can be activated by binding of Tet-On® 3G, optimized for retroviral and lentiviral vectors
   3032..3055    +  CDS            FLAG: FLAG® epitope tag, followed by an enterokinase cleavage site
   3057..3074    +  protein_bind   attB1 (fragment): mutant version of attB; core recombination site for the Gateway® BP reaction BP Clonase™
   3083..4003    +  CDS            Sap30bp: S30BP_MOUSE - Also known as Hcngp. Experimental evidence at protein level: Swiss-Prot protein existence level 1. Induces cell death. May act as a transcriptional corepressor of a gene related to cell survival (By similarity). May be involved in the regulation of beta-2-microglobulin genes. From Mus musculus (Mouse).
   4008..4032    -  protein_bind   attB2: mutant version of attB; recombination site for the Gateway® BP reaction BP Clonase™
   4080..4304    +  polyA_signal   bGH poly(A) signal: bovine growth hormone polyadenylation signal
   4308..4329    +  promoter       SV40 promoter (fragment): SV40 enhancer and early promoter
   4350..4583    +  rep_origin     f1 ori (fragment) (sequence partly withheld): f1 bacteriophage origin of replication; arrow indicates direction of (+) strand synthesis
   4588..4635    +  protein_bind   FRT: FLP-mediated recombination occurs in the 8-bp core sequence TCTAGAAA (Turan and Bode, 2011). FLP recombinase from the Saccharomyces cerevisiae 2μ plasmid
   4643..5665    +  CDS            HygR: hygromycin B phosphotransferase confers resistance to hygromycin
   5675..121     +  CDS            ble (fragment) (across the origin): BLE_KLEPN - Experimental evidence at protein level: Swiss-Prot protein existence level 1. Binding protein with a strong affinity to the bleomycin family of antibiotics. Binds to CL990; an antimitotic-antibiotic compound. From Klebsiella pneumoniae.
>Addgene plasmid #212085 | 5'-3xFLAG Sap30bp+exon_siResist minimal CMV pCDNA5 | addgene full sequence | sequence record 421031 | Addgene NGS Result
TTTCGATTCCACCGCCGCCTTCTATGAAAGGTTGGGCTTCGGAATCGTTTTCCGGGACGCCGGCTGGATG
ATCCTCCAGCGCGGGGATCTCATGCTGGAGTTCTTCGCCCACCCCAACTTGTTTATTGCAGCTTATAATG
GTTACAAATAAAGCAATAGCATCACAAATTTCACAAATAAAGCATTTTTTTCACTGCATTCTAGTTGTGG
TTTGTCCAAACTCATCAATGTATCTTATCATGTCTGTATACCGTCGACCTCTAGCTAGAGCTTGGCGTAA
TCATGGTCATAGCTGTTTCCTGTGTGAAATTGTTATCCGCTCACAATTCCACACAACATACGAGCCGGAA
GCATAAAGTGTAAAGCCTGGGGTGCCTAATGAGTGAGCTAACTCACATTAATTGCGTTGCGCTCACTGCC
CGCTTTCCAGTCGGGAAACCTGTCGTGCCAGCTGCATTAATGAATCGGCCAACGCGCGGGGAGAGGCGGT
TTGCGTATTGGGCGCTCTTCCGCTTCCTCGCTCACTGACTCGCTGCGCTCGGTCGTTCGGCTGCGGCGAG
CGGTATCAGCTCACTCAAAGGCGGTAATACGGTTATCCACAGAATCAGGGGATAACGCAGGAAAGAACAT
GTGAGCAAAAGGCCAGCAAAAGGCCAGGAACCGTAAAAAGGCCGCGTTGCTGGCGTTTTTCCATAGGCTC
CGCCCCCCTGACGAGCATCACAAAAATCGACGCTCAAGTCAGAGGTGGCGAAACCCGACAGGACTATAAA
GATACCAGGCGTTTCCCCCTGGAAGCTCCCTCGTGCGCTCTCCTGTTCCGACCCTGCCGCTTACCGGATA
CCTGTCCGCCTTTCTCCCTTCGGGAAGCGTGGCGCTTTCTCATAGCTCACGCTGTAGGTATCTCAGTTCG
GTGTAGGTCGTTCGCTCCAAGCTGGGCTGTGTGCACGAACCCCCCGTTCAGCCCGACCGCTGCGCCTTAT
CCGGTAACTATCGTCTTGAGTCCAACCCGGTAAGACACGACTTATCGCCACTGGCAGCAGCCACTGGTAA
CAGGATTAGCAGAGCGAGGTATGTAGGCGGTGCTACAGAGTTCTTGAAGTGGTGGCCTAACTACGGCTAC
ACTAGAAGAACAGTATTTGGTATCTGCGCTCTGCTGAAGCCAGTTACCTTCGGAAAAAGAGTTGGTAGCT
CTTGATCCGGCAAACAAACCACCGCTGGTAGCGGTGGTTTTTTTGTTTGCAAGCAGCAGATTACGCGCAG
AAAAAAAGGATCTCAAGAAGATCCTTTGATCTTTTCTACGGGGTCTGACGCTCAGTGGAACGAAAACTCA
CGTTAAGGGATTTTGGTCATGAGATTATCAAAAAGGATCTTCACCTAGATCCTTTTAAATTAAAAATGAA
GTTTTAAATCAATCTAAAGTATATATGAGTAAACTTGGTCTGACAGTTACCAATGCTTAATCAGTGAGGC
ACCTATCTCAGCGATCTGTCTATTTCGTTCATCCATAGTTGCCTGACTCCCCGTCGTGTAGATAACTACG
ATACGGGAGGGCTTACCATCTGGCCCCAGTGCTGCAATGATACCGCGAGACCCACGCTCACCGGCTCCAG
ATTTATCAGCAATAAACCAGCCAGCCGGAAGGGCCGAGCGCAGAAGTGGTCCTGCAACTTTATCCGCCTC
CATCCAGTCTATTAATTGTTGCCGGGAAGCTAGAGTAAGTAGTTCGCCAGTTAATAGTTTGCGCAACGTT
GTTGCCATTGCTACAGGCATCGTGGTGTCACGCTCGTCGTTTGGTATGGCTTCATTCAGCTCCGGTTCCC
AACGATCAAGGCGAGTTACATGATCCCCCATGTTGTGCAAAAAAGCGGTTAGCTCCTTCGGTCCTCCGAT
CGTTGTCAGAAGTAAGTTGGCCGCAGTGTTATCACTCATGGTTATGGCAGCACTGCATAATTCTCTTACT
GTCATGCCATCCGTAAGATGCTTTTCTGTGACTGGTGAGTACTCAACCAAGTCATTCTGAGAATAGTGTA
TGCGGCGACCGAGTTGCTCTTGCCCGGCGTCAATACGGGATAATACCGCGCCACATAGCAGAACTTTAAA
AGTGCTCATCATTGGAAAACGTTCTTCGGGGCGAAAACTCTCAAGGATCTTACCGCTGTTGAGATCCAGT
TCGATGTAACCCACTCGTGCACCCAACTGATCTTCAGCATCTTTTACTTTCACCAGCGTTTCTGGGTGAG
CAAAAACAGGAAGGCAAAATGCCGCAAAAAAGGGAATAAGGGCGACACGGAAATGTTGAATACTCATACT
CTTCCTTTTTCAATATTATTGAAGCATTTATCAGGGTTATTGTCTCATGAGCGGATACATATTTGAATGT
ATTTAGAAAAATAAACAAATAGGGGTTCCGCGCACATTTCCCCGAAAAGTGCCACCTGACGTCGACGGAT
CGGGAGATCTCCCGATCCCCTATGGTGCACTCTCAGTACAATCTGCTCTGATGCCGCATAGTTAAGCCAG
TATCTGCTCCCTGCTTGTGTGTTGGAGGTCGCTGAGTAGTGCGCGAGCAAAATTTAAGCTACAACAAGGC
AAGGCTTGACCGACAATTGCATGAAGAATCTGCTTAGGGTTAGGCGTTTTGCGCTGCTTCGCGATGTACG
GGCCAGATATACGCGTCTCGAGGGATCCAAGCTGGCCGCACGTCTCCCTATCAGTGATAGAGAAGTCGAC
ACGTCTCGAGCTCCCTATCAGTGATAGAGAAGGTACGTCTAGAACGTCTCCCTATCAGTGATAGAGAAGT
CGACACGTCTCGAGCTCCCTATCAGTGATAGAGAAGGTACCCCCTATATAAGCAGAGCTCGTTTAGTGAA
CCGTCAGATCGCCTGGAGACGCCATCCACGCTGTTTTGACCTCCATAGAAGACACCGGGACCGATCCAGC
CTCCGCGGAGGCTGGATCCTCTAGCGTTTAAACTTAAGCTTCCACCATGGACTACAAAGACCATGACGGT
GATACATATGATCATGACATCGATTACAAGGATGACGATGACAAGACAAGTTTGTACAAAAAAGTTGGCA
CCGCGGGGAAGAAAAATGTTTTGTCGTCTCTTGCAATTTATGCGGAATATTCAGACCCTGAATCTGATGG
CGAAACTGGAGTCGACGCTGTAGGCGGAGCGACTGAGGAGAAAGGTGGTTTGGTATCTGACGCCTATGGA
GAAGATGACTTCTCTCGCCCAGGGGGTGATGAGGATGGTTATGAAGAAGAGGAGGACGAGAACAGTAAGC
AGTCGGAAGATGACGATTCAGAGACTGAAAAACCTGAGGCTGATGACCCAAAGGATAACACAGAAGCAGA
GAAGCGGGATCCCCAGGAATTAGTGGCCTCCTTTTCTGAAAGGGTTCGCAACATGTCACCCGATGAAATC
AAGATCCCACCAGAACCGCCTGGCAGATGTTCTAACCATCTGCAGGACAAGATCCAGAAGCTCTACGAGC
GGAAGATAAAGGAGGGGATGGATATGAACTACATCATCCAGAGGAAGAAGGAGTTCCGCAACCCCAGCAT
CTACGAGAAACTGATCCAGTTCTGTGCCATTGATGAGCTGGGCACCAACTACCCAAAGGATATGTTCGAT
CCCCACGGCTGGTCTGAAGACTCCTACTATGAGGCATTAGCCAAGGCCCAGAAGATTGAAATGGACAAAT
TAGAAAAGGCCAAAAAGGAGCGAACCAAAATTGAGTTTGTAACGGGCACCAAGAAAGGCACCACGACCAA
TGCCACGGCCACCAGCACCAGTACTGCCAGCACAGCTGTCGCAGATGCCCAGAAGAGGAAGAGCAAGTGG
GACTCTGCCATCCCCGTGACGACAATAGCACAGCCCACCATCCTCACCACCACAGCCACCCTGCCAGCAG
TGGTCACTGTCACCACTAGTGCCAGTGGCTCCAAGACCACCGTCATCTCTGCTGTGGGCACCATCGTGAA
GAAGGCCAAGCAGTGATACCCAACTTTCTTGTACAAAGTGGTCTGACTCGAGTCTAGAGGGCCCGTTTAA
ACCCGCTGATCAGCCTCGACTGTGCCTTCTAGTTGCCAGCCATCTGTTGTTTGCCCCTCCCCCGTGCCTT
CCTTGACCCTGGAAGGTGCCACTCCCACTGTCCTTTCCTAATAAAATGAGGAAATTGCATCGCATTGTCT
GAGTAGGTGTCATTCTATTCTGGGGGGTGGGGTGGGGCAGGACAGCAAGGGGGAGGATTGGGAAGACAAT
AGCAGGCATGCTGGGGATGCGGTGGGCTCTATGGCTTCTGAGGCGGAAAGAACCAGCTGGGGCTCTAGGG
GGTATCCCC
[124 nt withheld, positions 4350-4473]
C
[91 nt withheld, positions 4475-4565]
AGGGTGATGGTTCACGTACCTAGAAGTTCCTATTCCGAAGTTCCTATTCTCTAGAAAGTATAGGAACTTC
CTTGGCCAAAAAGCCTGAACTCACCGCGACGTCTGTCGAGAAGTTTCTGATCGAAAAGTTCGACAGCGTC
TCCGACCTGATGCAGCTCTCGGAGGGCGAAGAATCTCGTGCTTTCAGCTTCGATGTAGGAGGGCGTGGAT
ATGTCCTGCGGGTAAATAGCTGCGCCGATGGTTTCTACAAAGATCGTTATGTTTATCGGCACTTTGCATC
GGCCGCGCTCCCGATTCCGGAAGTGCTTGACATTGGGGAGTTCAGCGAGAGCCTGACCTATTGCATCTCC
CGCCGTGCACAGGGTGTCACGTTGCAAGACCTGCCTGAAACCGAACTGCCCGCTGTTCTGCAGCCGGTCG
CGGAGGCCATGGATGCGATCGCTGCGGCCGATCTTAGCCAGACGAGCGGGTTCGGCCCATTCGGACCGCA
AGGAATCGGTCAATACACTACATGGCGTGATTTCATATGCGCGATTGCTGATCCCCATGTGTATCACTGG
CAAACTGTGATGGACGACACCGTCAGTGCGTCCGTCGCGCAGGCTCTCGATGAGCTGATGCTTTGGGCCG
AGGACTGCCCCGAAGTCCGGCACCTCGTGCACGCGGATTTCGGCTCCAACAATGTCCTGACGGACAATGG
CCGCATAACAGCGGTCATTGACTGGAGCGAGGCGATGTTCGGGGATTCCCAATACGAGGTCGCCAACATC
TTCTTCTGGAGGCCGTGGTTGGCTTGTATGGAGCAGCAGACGCGCTACTTCGAGCGGAGGCATCCGGAGC
TTGCAGGATCGCCGCGGCTCCGGGCGTATATGCTCCGCATTGGTCTTGACCAACTCTATCAGAGCTTGGT
TGACGGCAATTTCGATGATGCAGCTTGGGCGCAGGGTCGATGCGACGCAATCGTCCGATCCGGAGCCGGG
ACTGTCGGGCGTACACAAATCGCCCGCAGAAGCGCGGCCGTCTGGACCGATGGCTGTGTAGAAGTACTCG
CCGATAGTGGAAACCGACGCCCCAGCACTCGTCCGAGGGCAAAGGAATAGCACGTACTACGAGA
